>Addgene plasmid #146778 | pLNHA-C1-HsXRN1_1174-1342_K | depositor full sequence | sequence record 289224 | Full Sequence
TAGTTATTAATAGTAATCAATTACGGGGTCATTAGTTCATAGCCCATATATGGAGTTCCGCGTTACATAA
CTTACGGTAAATGGCCCGCCTGGCTGACCGCCCAACGACCCCCGCCCATTGACGTCAATAATGACGTATG
TTCCCATAGTAACGCCAATAGGGACTTTCCATTGACGTCAATGGGTGGAGTATTTACGGTAAACTGCCCA
CTTGGCAGTACATCAAGTGTATCATATGCCAAGTACGCCCCCTATTGACGTCAATGACGGTAAATGGCCC
GCCTGGCATTATGCCCAGTACATGACCTTATGGGACTTTCCTACTTGGCAGTACATCTACGTATTAGTCA
TCGCTATTACCATGGTGATGCGGTTTTGGCAGTACATCAATGGGCGTGGATAGCGGTTTGACTCACGGGG
ATTTCCAAGTCTCCACCCCATTGACGTCAATGGGAGTTTGTTTTGGCACCAAAATCAACGGGACTTTCCA
AAATGTCGTAACAACTCCGCCCCATTGACGCAAATGGGCGGTAGGCGTGTACGGTGGGAGGTCTATATAA
GCAGAGCTCTCTGGCTAACTAGAGAACCCACTGCTTACTGGCTTATCGAAATTAATACGACTCACTATAG
GGAGACCCAAGCTCTAGCGCTACCGGTCGCCACCATGGACGCACAAACACGACGACGTGAGCGTCGCGCT
GAGAAACAAGCTCAATGGAAAGCTGCAAACGGTGGATCTCCTCCACATATGGCTTACCCATACGATGTTC
CAGATTACGCTCCTCCATCTCGAGCTCAAGCTTCGAATTCTGCAGTCGACATGCATGGGAGTCGCTCTGA
AACTGGAAATCAGAAGTTGACAGCCATCGTAAAACCACAACCAGCTGTACATCAACATAGCTCAAGTTCA
TCAGTTTCCTCTGGGCATTTGGGAGCCCTCAACCATTCCCCTCAATCACTTTTTGTTCCTACTCAAGTAC
CTACTAAAGATGATGATGAATTCTGCAACATTTGGCAGTCCTTACAGGGATCTGGAAAGATGCAATACTT
TCAGCCAACTATACAAGAGAAGGGTGCAGTTCTACCTCAAGAAATAAGCCAAGTAAATCAACATCATAAA
TCTGGCTTTAATGACAACAGTGTTAAATATCAGCAAAGAAAACATGACCCTCACAGAAAATTTAAAGAAG
AGTGTAAGAGTCCTAAAGCTGAGTGTTGGTCCCAAAAAATGTCCAATAAGCAGCCTAACTCTGGAATTGA
GAACTTTTTAGCATCTTTGAATATCTCCAAAGAAAATGAAGTACAGTCATCTCATCATGGGGAGCCTCCA
TAAGGATCCACCGGATCTAGATAACTGATCATAATCAGCCATACCACATTTGTAGAGGTTTTACTTGCTT
TAAAAAACCTCCCACACCTCCCCCTGAACCTGAAACATAAAATGAATGCAATTGTTGTTGTTAACTTGTT
TATTGCAGCTTATAATGGTTACAAATAAAGCAATAGCATCACAAATTTCACAAATAAAGCATTTTTTTCA
CTGCATTCTAGTTGTGGTTTGTCCAAACTCATCAATGTATCTTAACGCGTAAATTGTAAGCGTTAATATT
TTGTTAAAATTCGCGTTAAATTTTTGTTAAATCAGCTCATTTTTTAACCAATAGGCCGAAATCGGCAAAA
TCCCTTATAAATCAAAAGAATAGACCGAGATAGGGT
[37 nt withheld, positions 1717-1753]
AAAGAACGTGGACTCCAACGTCAAAGG
[49 nt withheld, positions 1781-1829]
T
[91 nt withheld, positions 1831-1921]
G
[124 nt withheld, positions 1923-2046]
CAGGTGGCACTTTTCGGGGAAATGTGCGCGGAACCCCTATTTGTTTATTTTTCTAAATACATTCAAATAT
GTATCCGCTCATGAGACAATAACCCTGATAAATGCTTCAATAATATTGAAAAAGGAAGAGTCCTGAGGCG
GAAAGAACCAGCTGTGGAATGTGTGTCAGTTAGGGTGTGGAAAGTCCCCAGGCTCCCCAGCAGGCAGAAG
TATGCAAAGCATGCATCTCAATTAGTCAGCAACCAGGTGTGGAAAGTCCCCAGGCTCCCCAGCAGGCAGA
AGTATGCAAAGCATGCATCTCAATTAGTCAGCAACCATAGTCCCGCCCCTAACTCCGCCCATCCCGCCCC
TAACTCCGCCCAGTTCCGCCCATTCTCCGCCCCATGGCTGACTAATTTTTTTTATTTATGCAGAGGCCGA
GGCCGCCTCGGCCTCTGAGCTATTCCAGAAGTAGTGAGGAGGCTTTTTTGGAGGCCTAGGCTTTTGCAAA
GATCGATCAAGAGACAGGATGAGGATCGTTTCGCATGATTGAACAAGATGGATTGCACGCAGGTTCTCCG
GCCGCTTGGGTGGAGAGGCTATTCGGCTATGACTGGGCACAACAGACAATCGGCTGCTCTGATGCCGCCG
TGTTCCGGCTGTCAGCGCAGGGGCGCCCGGTTCTTTTTGTCAAGACCGACCTGTCCGGTGCCCTGAATGA
ACTGCAAGACGAGGCAGCGCGGCTATCGTGGCTGGCCACGACGGGCGTTCCTTGCGCAGCTGTGCTCGAC
GTTGTCACTGAAGCGGGAAGGGACTGGCTGCTATTGGGCGAAGTGCCGGGGCAGGATCTCCTGTCATCTC
ACCTTGCTCCTGCCGAGAAAGTATCCATCATGGCTGATGCAATGCGGCGGCTGCATACGCTTGATCCGGC
TACCTGCCCATTCGACCACCAAGCGAAACATCGCATCGAGCGAGCACGTACTCGGATGGAAGCCGGTCTT
GTCGATCAGGATGATCTGGACGAAGAGCATCAGGGGCTCGCGCCAGCCGAACTGTTCGCCAGGCTCAAGG
CGAGCATGCCCGACGGCGAGGATCTCGTCGTGACCCATGGCGATGCCTGCTTGCCGAATATCATGGTGGA
AAATGGCCGCTTTTCTGGATTCATCGACTGTGGCCGGCTGGGTGTGGCGGACCGCTATCAGGACATAGCG
TTGGCTACCCGTGATATTGCTGAAGAGCTTGGCGGCGAATGGGCTGACCGCTTCCTCGTGCTTTACGGTA
TCGCCGCTCCCGATTCGCAGCGCATCGCCTTCTATCGCCTTCTTGACGAGTTCTTCTGAGCGGGACTCTG
GGGTTCGAAATGACCGACCAAGCGACGCCCAACCTGCCATCACGAGATTTCGATTCCACCGCCGCCTTCT
ATGAAAGGTTGGGCTTCGGAATCGTTTTCCGGGACGCCGGCTGGATGATCCTCCAGCGCGGGGATCTCAT
GCTGGAGTTCTTCGCCCACCCTAGGGGGAGGCTAACTGAAACACGGAAGGAGACAATACCGGAAGGAACC
CGCGCTATGACGGCAATAAAAAGACAGAATAAAACGCACGGTGTTGGGTCGTTTGTTCATAAACGCGGGG
TTCGGTCCCAGGGCTGGCACTCTGTCGATACCCCACCGAGACCCCATTGGGGCCAATACGCCCGCGTTTC
TTCCTTTTCCCCACCCCACCCCCCAAGTTCGGGTGAAGGCCCAGGGCTCGCAGCCAACGTCGGGGCGGCA
GGCCCTGCCATAGCCTCAGGTTACTCATATATACTTTAGATTGATTTAAAACTTCATTTTTAATTTAAAA
GGATCTAGGTGAAGATCCTTTTTGATAATCTCATGACCAAAATCCCTTAACGTGAGTTTTCGTTCCACTG
AGCGTCAGACCCCGTAGAAAAGATCAAAGGATCTTCTTGAGATCCTTTTTTTCTGCGCGTAATCTGCTGC
TTGCAAACAAAAAAACCACCGCTACCAGCGGTGGTTTGTTTGCCGGATCAAGAGCTACCAACTCTTTTTC
CGAAGGTAACTGGCTTCAGCAGAGCGCAGATACCAAATACTGTCCTTCTAGTGTAGCCGTAGTTAGGCCA
CCACTTCAAGAACTCTGTAGCACCGCCTACATACCTCGCTCTGCTAATCCTGTTACCAGTGGCTGCTGCC
AGTGGCGATAAGTCGTGTCTTACCGGGTTGGACTCAAGACGATAGTTACCGGATAAGGCGCAGCGGTCGG
GCTGAACGGGGGGTTCGTGCACACAGCCCAGCTTGGAGCGAACGACCTACACCGAACTGAGATACCTACA
GCGTGAGCTATGAGAAAGCGCCACGCTTCCCGAAGGGAGAAAGGCGGACAGGTATCCGGTAAGCGGCAGG
GTCGGAACAGGAGAGCGCACGAGGGAGCTTCCAGGGGGAAACGCCTGGTATCTTTATAGTCCTGTCGGGT
TTCGCCACCTCTGACTTGAGCGTCGATTTTTGTGATGCTCGTCAGGGGGGCGGAGCCTATGGAAAAACGC
CAGCAACGCGGCCTTTTTACGGTTCCTGGCCTTTTGCTGGCCTTTTGCTCACATGTTCTTTCCTGCGTTA
TCCCCTGATTCTGTGGATAACCGTATTACCGCCATGCAT
Features (pLannotate 1.2.2; 17 found; start..end, strand, type, name):
     61..364     +  enhancer       CMV enhancer: human cytomegalovirus immediate early enhancer
    365..568     +  promoter       CMV promoter: human cytomegalovirus (CMV) immediate early promoter
    564..597     +  LTR            5' LTR (truncated) (fragment): truncated 5' long terminal repeat (LTR) from HIV-1
    613..631     +  promoter       T7 promoter: promoter for bacteriophage T7 RNA polymerase
    755..781     +  CDS            3xHA (fragment): three tandem HA epitope tags
    787..820     +  misc_feature   MCS (fragment): multiple cloning site
    824..1330    +  CDS            XRN1 (fragment): XRN1_HUMAN - Also known as SEP1. Experimental evidence at protein level: Swiss-Prot protein existence level 1. Major 5'-3' exoribonuclease involved in mRNA decay. Required for the 5'-3'-processing of the G4 tetraplex-containing DNA and RNA substrates. The kinetic of hydrolysis is faster for G4 RNA tetraplex than for G4 DNA tetraplex and monomeric RNA tetraplex. Binds to RNA and DNA (By similarity). Plays a role in replication-dependent histone mRNA degradation. May act as a tumor suppressor protein in osteogenic sarcoma (OGS). From Homo sapiens (Human).
   1356..1440    +  CDS            large T antigen (fragment): large T antigen from SV40 (simian virus 40)
   1463..1584    +  polyA_signal   SV40 poly(A) signal: SV40 polyadenylation signal
   1618..2046    -  rep_origin     f1 ori (sequence partly withheld): f1 bacteriophage origin of replication; arrow indicates direction of (+) strand synthesis
   2073..2177    +  promoter       AmpR promoter: bla
   2179..2536    +  promoter       SV40 promoter: SV40 enhancer and early promoter
   2571..3365    +  CDS            NeoR/KanR: aminoglycoside phosphotransferase from Tn5; aph(3')-II (or nptII); confers resistance to neomycin, kanamycin, and G418 (Geneticin®)
   3386..3538    +  CDS            ble (fragment): BLE_KLEPN - Experimental evidence at protein level: Swiss-Prot protein existence level 1. Binding protein with a strong affinity to the bleomycin family of antibiotics. Binds to CL990; an antimitotic-antibiotic compound. From Klebsiella pneumoniae.
   3597..3644    +  polyA_signal   HSV TK poly(A) signal: herpes simplex virus thymidine kinase polyadenylation signal (Cole and Stacy, 1985)
   3735..3751    -  polyA_signal   bGH poly(A) signal (fragment): bovine growth hormone polyadenylation signal
   3973..4561    +  rep_origin     ori: high-copy-number ColE1/pMB1/pBR322/pUC origin of replication
