[The description below was written by a language model from this plasmid's Addgene catalogue record and pLannotate feature annotations shown in this document.]
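Description:
pLNHA-C1-HsXRN1_1174-1342_K is a 4,675-nt mammalian expression plasmid that produces a fragment of human XRN1, the major cytoplasmic 5'-3' exoribonuclease of mRNA decay, covering residues 1174–1342 as indicated by the construct name. The catalogue lists the backbone as unknown, but the annotated layout (CMV enhancer/promoter, an N-terminal tag followed by a multiple cloning site, SV40 poly(A) signal, f1 ori, and a dual-promoter NeoR/KanR cassette) is typical of the "C1"-style mammalian expression vectors in which the insert is fused downstream of a tag. The plasmid replicates in E. coli from a high-copy ColE1/pUC-type origin and is selected with kanamycin. The same Tn5 aminoglycoside phosphotransferase gene sits behind both the bacterial AmpR promoter and the SV40 early promoter and ends in an HSV TK poly(A) signal, so it could also confer G418 resistance in mammalian cells.

The expression unit runs from the CMV immediate-early enhancer and promoter through a short T7 promoter sequence, an HA epitope segment (annotated as a fragment matching 3xHA), residual MCS sequence and the roughly 500-bp XRN1 fragment, ending at the SV40 polyadenylation signal. The "LNHA" in the name may denote an additional element besides HA lying upstream of the annotated HA sequence, but the feature table does not annotate one and the record does not explain it. Several small hits (HIV-1 LTR, large T antigen, ble and bGH poly(A) fragments) are probably incidental backbone matches rather than functional parts. The associated publication concerns the direct interaction between DCP1 and XRN1 that couples decapping to 5' exonucleolytic degradation, so this tagged C-terminal XRN1 fragment was presumably used for expression in human cells to study that link, although the record does not state the specific assay.
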