Addgene plasmid #146778: pLNHA-C1-HsXRN1_1174-1342_K
Purpose: Mammalian Expression of HsXRN1_1174-1342
Depositing lab: Elisa Izaurralde. Depositing organization: Max Planck Institute for Developmental Biology. Publication: A direct interaction between DCP1 and XRN1 couples mRNA decapping to 5' exonucleolytic degradation. Braun JE, Truffault V, Boland A, Huntzinger E, Chang CT, Haas G, Weichenrieder O, Coles M, Izaurralde E. Nat Struct Mol Biol. 2012 Dec;19(12):1324-31. doi: 10.1038/nsmb.2413. Epub 2012 Nov 11. PubMed 23142987.
Backbone
  Vector backbone: Unknown
  Vector type: Mammalian Expression
Growth in bacteria
  Bacterial resistance: Kanamycin, 50 μg/mL
  Growth temperature: 37°C
  Growth strain: DH5alpha
  Copy number: High Copy
Gene/Insert
  Gene/Insert name: HsXRN1_1174-1342
  Species: H. sapiens (human)
  Entrez Gene: XRN1 (a.k.a. SEP1)
  Cloning method: Unknown
Terms and licenses: Academic/Nonprofit Terms; Industry Terms: Not Available to Industry
Depositor comments: sequence given by NCBI : NM_019001.3 Plasmids from this collection were made available to the research community and donated after the lab closed. Please note that the sequence provided by the depositing laboratory may be theoretical/predicted or based on Sanger sequencing results. There may be discrepancies between sequencing results obtained by Addgene and the depositor sequence. If an Addgene verified sequence is not available, please contact before placing your order to request that our lab fully sequence the plasmid.
How to cite: pLNHA-C1-HsXRN1_1174-1342_K was a gift from Elisa Izaurralde (Addgene plasmid # 146778 ; http://n2t.net/addgene:146778 ; RRID:Addgene_146778)
